Addgene plasmid #172828: pX330_ACTB-i4 sgRNA / hSpCas9
Purpose: Mammalian expression of a sgRNA targeting the intron 1 position 4 of ACTB (Zhong et al, eLife 2021) under the U6 promotor and hSpCas9 under the CAG promotor. This construct is based on pX330.
Depositing lab: Haining Zhong. Depositing organization: Oregon Health & Science University. Publication: High-fidelity, efficient, and reversible labeling of endogenous proteins using CRISPR-based designer exon insertion. Zhong H, Ceballos CC, Massengill CI, Muniak MA, Ma L, Qin M, Petrie SK, Mao T. Elife. 2021 Jun 8;10. pii: 64911. doi: 10.7554/eLife.64911. PubMed 34100715.
Backbone
  Vector backbone: pX330
  Backbone size w/o insert (bp): 8484
  Total vector size (bp): 8487
  Vector type: Mammalian Expression, CRISPR
Growth in bacteria
  Bacterial resistance: Ampicillin, 100 μg/mL
  Growth temperature: 37°C
  Growth strain: DH5alpha
  Copy number: High Copy
Gene/Insert
  Gene/Insert name: sgRNA targeting the intron 1 of ACTB under the U6 promotor and hSpCas9 under the CAG promotor
Terms and licenses: Academic/Nonprofit Terms; Industry Terms: Not Available to Industry
How to cite: pX330_ACTB-i4 sgRNA / hSpCas9 was a gift from Haining Zhong (Addgene plasmid # 172828 ; http://n2t.net/addgene:172828 ; RRID:Addgene_172828)
