[The description below was written by a language model from this plasmid's Addgene catalogue record and pLannotate feature annotations shown in this document.]
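Description:
pX330_ACTB-i4 sgRNA / hSpCas9 is an all-in-one mammalian CRISPR expression plasmid built on the pX330 backbone (about 8.5 kb in total). It is propagated in E. coli as a high-copy plasmid through a ColE1/pUC-type origin and selected with ampicillin via the β-lactamase gene. The backbone also carries an f1 phage origin and short vestigial fragments of the pBR322 bom and rop regions. A single AAV2 inverted terminal repeat is annotated downstream of the Cas9 cassette. With only one ITR detected, nothing in the record presents the plasmid as an AAV packaging vector, and it is catalogued simply for mammalian expression.

The payload consists of two expression units. A human U6 RNA polymerase III promoter drives a single guide RNA, with the short gap between the promoter and the S. pyogenes gRNA scaffold corresponding to the cloned spacer, which targets position 4 within intron 1 of ACTB. A second partial scaffold fragment follows the full one. Downstream, a CAG-type hybrid promoter (CMV enhancer, chicken β-actin promoter and a hybrid CBA/MVM intron) expresses humanized S. pyogenes Cas9. The annotation tool splits this coding sequence into contiguous N- and C-terminal portions, but it reads as one continuous open reading frame. It ends in a nucleoplasmin bipartite nuclear localization signal and is terminated by a bGH polyadenylation signal. The stretch between the intron and the annotated Cas9 start is unannotated, so any N-terminal tags or localization signals are not stated.

Transfection delivers both guide and nuclease to cut within the ACTB intron. According to the associated publication, this supports CRISPR-based designer exon insertion for labeling endogenous proteins, presumably alongside a separate donor construct. The species of the ACTB target is not stated in the record.
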