Features (pLannotate 1.2.2; 18 found; start..end, strand, type, name):
      1..241     +  promoter       U6 promoter: RNA polymerase III promoter for human U6 snRNA
    271..346     +  misc_RNA       gRNA scaffold: guide RNA scaffold for the Streptococcus pyogenes CRISPR/Cas9 system
    353..396     +  misc_RNA       gRNA scaffold (fragment): guide RNA scaffold for the Streptococcus pyogenes CRISPR/Cas9 system
    443..728     +  enhancer       CMV enhancer: human cytomegalovirus immediate early enhancer; contains an 18-bp deletion relative to the standard CMV enhancer
    730..986     +  promoter       chicken β-actin promoter: contains a 21-bp deletion relative to the standard chicken β-actin promoter
    987..1214    +  intron         hybrid intron: hybrid between chicken β-actin (CBA) and minute virus of mice (MMV) introns (Gray et al., 2011)
   1352..2953    +  CDS            Cas9(N): N-terminal portion of Streptococcus pyogenes Cas9 (Zetsche et al., 2015)
   2954..5452    +  CDS            Cas9(C): C-terminal portion of Streptococcus pyogenes Cas9 (Zetsche et al., 2015)
   5453..5500    +  CDS            nucleoplasmin NLS: bipartite nuclear localization signal from nucleoplasmin
   5534..5645    +  polyA_signal   bGH poly(A) signal: bovine growth hormone polyadenylation signal
   5750..5890    +  repeat_region  AAV2 ITR: inverted terminal repeat of adeno-associated virus serotype 2 inverted
   5895..5946    -  misc_feature   bom (fragment): basis of mobility region from pBR322
   5965..6420    +  rep_origin     f1 ori (sequence partly withheld): f1 bacteriophage origin of replication; arrow indicates direction of (+) strand synthesis
   6421..6470    -  misc_feature   bom (fragment): basis of mobility region from pBR322
   6572..6607    -  CDS            rop (fragment): Rop protein, which maintains plasmids at low copy number; rop
   6702..6806    +  promoter       AmpR promoter: bla
   6807..7667    +  CDS            AmpR: β-lactamase; bla; confers resistance to ampicillin, carbenicillin, and related antibiotics
   7838..8426    +  rep_origin     ori: high-copy-number ColE1/pMB1/pBR322/pUC origin of replication
>Addgene plasmid #172828 | pX330_ACTB-i4 sgRNA / hSpCas9 | addgene full sequence | sequence record 341092 | Addgene NGS Result
GAGGGCCTATTTCCCATGATTCCTTCATATTTGCATATACGATACAAGGCTGTTAGAGAGATAATTGGAA
TTAATTTGACTGTAAACACAAAGATATTAGTACAAAATACGTGACGTAGAAAGTAATAATTTCTTGGGTA
GTTTGCAGTTTTAAAATTATGTTTTAAAATGGACTATCATATGCTTACCGTAACTTGAAAGTATTTCGAT
TTCTTGGCTTTATATATCTTGTGGAAAGGACGAAACACCGAAAAGGCAAACACTGGTCGGGTTTTAGAGC
TAGAAATAGCAAGTTAAAATAAGGCTAGTCCGTTATCAACTTGAAAAAGTGGCACCGAGTCGGTGCTTTT
TTGTTTTAGAGCTAGAAATAGCAAGTTAAAATAAGGCTAGTCCGTTTTTAGCGCGTGCGCCAATTCTGCA
GACAAATGGCTCTAGAGGTACCCGTTACATAACTTACGGTAAATGGCCCGCCTGGCTGACCGCCCAACGA
CCCCCGCCCATTGACGTCAATAGTAACGCCAATAGGGACTTTCCATTGACGTCAATGGGTGGAGTATTTA
CGGTAAACTGCCCACTTGGCAGTACATCAAGTGTATCATATGCCAAGTACGCCCCCTATTGACGTCAATG
ACGGTAAATGGCCCGCCTGGCATTGTGCCCAGTACATGACCTTATGGGACTTTCCTACTTGGCAGTACAT
CTACGTATTAGTCATCGCTATTACCATGGTCGAGGTGAGCCCCACGTTCTGCTTCACTCTCCCCATCTCC
CCCCCCTCCCCACCCCCAATTTTGTATTTATTTATTTTTTAATTATTTTGTGCAGCGATGGGGGCGGGGG
GGGGGGGGGGGCGGGGCGAGGGGCGGGGCGGGGCGAGGCGGAGAGGTGCGGCGGCAGCCAATCAGAGCGG
CGCGCTCCGAAAGTTTCCTTTTATGGCGAGGCGGCGGCGGCGGCGGCCCTATAAAAAGCGAAGCGCGCGG
CGGGCGGGAGTCGCTGCGCGCTGCCTTCGCCCCGTGCCCCGCTCCGCCGCCGCCTCGCGCCGCCCGCCCC
GGCTCTGACTGACCGCGTTACTCCCACAGGTGAGCGGGCGGGACGGCCCTTCTCCTCCGGGCTGTAATTA
GCTGAGCAAGAGGTAAGGGTTTAAGGGATGGTTGGTTGGTGGGGTATTAATGTTTAATTACCTGGAGCAC
CTGCCTGAAATCACTTTTTTTCAGGTTGGACCGGTGCCACCATGGACTATAAGGACCACGACGGAGACTA
CAAGGATCATGATATTGATTACAAAGACGATGACGATAAGATGGCCCCAAAGAAGAAGCGGAAGGTCGGT
ATCCACGGAGTCCCAGCAGCCGACAAGAAGTACAGCATCGGCCTGGACATCGGCACCAACTCTGTGGGCT
GGGCCGTGATCACCGACGAGTACAAGGTGCCCAGCAAGAAATTCAAGGTGCTGGGCAACACCGACCGGCA
CAGCATCAAGAAGAACCTGATCGGAGCCCTGCTGTTCGACAGCGGCGAAACAGCCGAGGCCACCCGGCTG
AAGAGAACCGCCAGAAGAAGATACACCAGACGGAAGAACCGGATCTGCTATCTGCAAGAGATCTTCAGCA
ACGAGATGGCCAAGGTGGACGACAGCTTCTTCCACAGACTGGAAGAGTCCTTCCTGGTGGAAGAGGATAA
GAAGCACGAGCGGCACCCCATCTTCGGCAACATCGTGGACGAGGTGGCCTACCACGAGAAGTACCCCACC
ATCTACCACCTGAGAAAGAAACTGGTGGACAGCACCGACAAGGCCGACCTGCGGCTGATCTATCTGGCCC
TGGCCCACATGATCAAGTTCCGGGGCCACTTCCTGATCGAGGGCGACCTGAACCCCGACAACAGCGACGT
GGACAAGCTGTTCATCCAGCTGGTGCAGACCTACAACCAGCTGTTCGAGGAAAACCCCATCAACGCCAGC
GGCGTGGACGCCAAGGCCATCCTGTCTGCCAGACTGAGCAAGAGCAGACGGCTGGAAAATCTGATCGCCC
AGCTGCCCGGCGAGAAGAAGAATGGCCTGTTCGGAAACCTGATTGCCCTGAGCCTGGGCCTGACCCCCAA
CTTCAAGAGCAACTTCGACCTGGCCGAGGATGCCAAACTGCAGCTGAGCAAGGACACCTACGACGACGAC
CTGGACAACCTGCTGGCCCAGATCGGCGACCAGTACGCCGACCTGTTTCTGGCCGCCAAGAACCTGTCCG
ACGCCATCCTGCTGAGCGACATCCTGAGAGTGAACACCGAGATCACCAAGGCCCCCCTGAGCGCCTCTAT
GATCAAGAGATACGACGAGCACCACCAGGACCTGACCCTGCTGAAAGCTCTCGTGCGGCAGCAGCTGCCT
GAGAAGTACAAAGAGATTTTCTTCGACCAGAGCAAGAACGGCTACGCCGGCTACATTGACGGCGGAGCCA
GCCAGGAAGAGTTCTACAAGTTCATCAAGCCCATCCTGGAAAAGATGGACGGCACCGAGGAACTGCTCGT
GAAGCTGAACAGAGAGGACCTGCTGCGGAAGCAGCGGACCTTCGACAACGGCAGCATCCCCCACCAGATC
CACCTGGGAGAGCTGCACGCCATTCTGCGGCGGCAGGAAGATTTTTACCCATTCCTGAAGGACAACCGGG
AAAAGATCGAGAAGATCCTGACCTTCCGCATCCCCTACTACGTGGGCCCTCTGGCCAGGGGAAACAGCAG
ATTCGCCTGGATGACCAGAAAGAGCGAGGAAACCATCACCCCCTGGAACTTCGAGGAAGTGGTGGACAAG
GGCGCTTCCGCCCAGAGCTTCATCGAGCGGATGACCAACTTCGATAAGAACCTGCCCAACGAGAAGGTGC
TGCCCAAGCACAGCCTGCTGTACGAGTACTTCACCGTGTATAACGAGCTGACCAAAGTGAAATACGTGAC
CGAGGGAATGAGAAAGCCCGCCTTCCTGAGCGGCGAGCAGAAAAAGGCCATCGTGGACCTGCTGTTCAAG
ACCAACCGGAAAGTGACCGTGAAGCAGCTGAAAGAGGACTACTTCAAGAAAATCGAGTGCTTCGACTCCG
TGGAAATCTCCGGCGTGGAAGATCGGTTCAACGCCTCCCTGGGCACATACCACGATCTGCTGAAAATTAT
CAAGGACAAGGACTTCCTGGACAATGAGGAAAACGAGGACATTCTGGAAGATATCGTGCTGACCCTGACA
CTGTTTGAGGACAGAGAGATGATCGAGGAACGGCTGAAAACCTATGCCCACCTGTTCGACGACAAAGTGA
TGAAGCAGCTGAAGCGGCGGAGATACACCGGCTGGGGCAGGCTGAGCCGGAAGCTGATCAACGGCATCCG
GGACAAGCAGTCCGGCAAGACAATCCTGGATTTCCTGAAGTCCGACGGCTTCGCCAACAGAAACTTCATG
CAGCTGATCCACGACGACAGCCTGACCTTTAAAGAGGACATCCAGAAAGCCCAGGTGTCCGGCCAGGGCG
ATAGCCTGCACGAGCACATTGCCAATCTGGCCGGCAGCCCCGCCATTAAGAAGGGCATCCTGCAGACAGT
GAAGGTGGTGGACGAGCTCGTGAAAGTGATGGGCCGGCACAAGCCCGAGAACATCGTGATCGAAATGGCC
AGAGAGAACCAGACCACCCAGAAGGGACAGAAGAACAGCCGCGAGAGAATGAAGCGGATCGAAGAGGGCA
TCAAAGAGCTGGGCAGCCAGATCCTGAAAGAACACCCCGTGGAAAACACCCAGCTGCAGAACGAGAAGCT
GTACCTGTACTACCTGCAGAATGGGCGGGATATGTACGTGGACCAGGAACTGGACATCAACCGGCTGTCC
GACTACGATGTGGACCATATCGTGCCTCAGAGCTTTCTGAAGGACGACTCCATCGACAACAAGGTGCTGA
CCAGAAGCGACAAGAACCGGGGCAAGAGCGACAACGTGCCCTCCGAAGAGGTCGTGAAGAAGATGAAGAA
CTACTGGCGGCAGCTGCTGAACGCCAAGCTGATTACCCAGAGAAAGTTCGACAATCTGACCAAGGCCGAG
AGAGGCGGCCTGAGCGAACTGGATAAGGCCGGCTTCATCAAGAGACAGCTGGTGGAAACCCGGCAGATCA
CAAAGCACGTGGCACAGATCCTGGACTCCCGGATGAACACTAAGTACGACGAGAATGACAAGCTGATCCG
GGAAGTGAAAGTGATCACCCTGAAGTCCAAGCTGGTGTCCGATTTCCGGAAGGATTTCCAGTTTTACAAA
GTGCGCGAGATCAACAACTACCACCACGCCCACGACGCCTACCTGAACGCCGTCGTGGGAACCGCCCTGA
TCAAAAAGTACCCTAAGCTGGAAAGCGAGTTCGTGTACGGCGACTACAAGGTGTACGACGTGCGGAAGAT
GATCGCCAAGAGCGAGCAGGAAATCGGCAAGGCTACCGCCAAGTACTTCTTCTACAGCAACATCATGAAC
TTTTTCAAGACCGAGATTACCCTGGCCAACGGCGAGATCCGGAAGCGGCCTCTGATCGAGACAAACGGCG
AAACCGGGGAGATCGTGTGGGATAAGGGCCGGGATTTTGCCACCGTGCGGAAAGTGCTGAGCATGCCCCA
AGTGAATATCGTGAAAAAGACCGAGGTGCAGACAGGCGGCTTCAGCAAAGAGTCTATCCTGCCCAAGAGG
AACAGCGATAAGCTGATCGCCAGAAAGAAGGACTGGGACCCTAAGAAGTACGGCGGCTTCGACAGCCCCA
CCGTGGCCTATTCTGTGCTGGTGGTGGCCAAAGTGGAAAAGGGCAAGTCCAAGAAACTGAAGAGTGTGAA
AGAGCTGCTGGGGATCACCATCATGGAAAGAAGCAGCTTCGAGAAGAATCCCATCGACTTTCTGGAAGCC
AAGGGCTACAAAGAAGTGAAAAAGGACCTGATCATCAAGCTGCCTAAGTACTCCCTGTTCGAGCTGGAAA
ACGGCCGGAAGAGAATGCTGGCCTCTGCCGGCGAACTGCAGAAGGGAAACGAACTGGCCCTGCCCTCCAA
ATATGTGAACTTCCTGTACCTGGCCAGCCACTATGAGAAGCTGAAGGGCTCCCCCGAGGATAATGAGCAG
AAACAGCTGTTTGTGGAACAGCACAAGCACTACCTGGACGAGATCATCGAGCAGATCAGCGAGTTCTCCA
AGAGAGTGATCCTGGCCGACGCTAATCTGGACAAAGTGCTGTCCGCCTACAACAAGCACCGGGATAAGCC
CATCAGAGAGCAGGCCGAGAATATCATCCACCTGTTTACCCTGACCAATCTGGGAGCCCCTGCCGCCTTC
AAGTACTTTGACACCACCATCGACCGGAAGAGGTACACCAGCACCAAAGAGGTGCTGGACGCCACCCTGA
TCCACCAGAGCATCACCGGCCTGTACGAGACACGGATCGACCTGTCTCAGCTGGGAGGCGACAAAAGGCC
GGCGGCCACGAAAAAGGCCGGCCAGGCAAAAAAGAAAAAGTAAGAATTCCTAGAGCTCGCTGATCAGCCT
CGACTGTGCCTTCTAGTTGCCAGCCATCTGTTGTTTGCCCCTCCCCCGTGCCTTCCTTGACCCTGGAAGG
TGCCACTCCCACTGTCCTTTCCTAATAAAATGAGGAAATTGCATCGCATTGTCTGAGTAGGTGTCATTCT
ATTCTGGGGGGTGGGGTGGGGCAGGACAGCAAGGGGGAGGATTGGGAAGAGAATAGCAGGCATGCTGGGG
AGCGGCCGCAGGAACCCCTAGTGATGGAGTTGGCCACTCCCTCTCTGCGCGCTCGCTCGCTCACTGAGGC
CGGGCGACCAAAGGTCGCCCGACGCCCGGGCTTTGCCCGGGCGGCCTCAGTGAGCGAGCGAGCGCGCAGC
TGCCTGCAGGGGCGCCTGATGCGGTATTTTCTCCTTACGCATCTGTGCGGTATTTCACACCGCATA
[95 nt withheld, positions 5947-6041]
T
[46 nt withheld, positions 6043-6088]
C
[141 nt withheld, positions 6090-6230]
CCTTTGACGTTGGAGTCCACGTTCTTT
[37 nt withheld, positions 6258-6294]
ACTCTATCTCGGGCTATTCTTTTGATTTATAAGGGATTTTGCCGATTTCGGTCTATTGGTTAAAAAATGA
GCTGATTTAACAAAAATTTAACGCGAATTTTAACAAAATATTAACGTTTACAATTTTATGGTGCACTCTC
AGTACAATCTGCTCTGATGCCGCATAGTTAAGCCAGCCCCGACACCCGCCAACACCCGCTGACGCGCCCT
GACGGGCTTGTCTGCTCCCGGCATCCGCTTACAGACAAGCTGTGACCGTCTCCGGGAGCTGCATGTGTCA
GAGGTTTTCACCGTCATCACCGAAACGCGCGAGACGAAAGGGCCTCGTGATACGCCTATTTTTATAGGTT
AATGTCATGATAATAATGGTTTCTTAGACGTCAGGTGGCACTTTTCGGGGAAATGTGCGCGGAACCCCTA
TTTGTTTATTTTTCTAAATACATTCAAATATGTATCCGCTCATGAGACAATAACCCTGATAAATGCTTCA
ATAATATTGAAAAAGGAAGAGTATGAGTATTCAACATTTCCGTGTCGCCCTTATTCCCTTTTTTGCGGCA
TTTTGCCTTCCTGTTTTTGCTCACCCAGAAACGCTGGTGAAAGTAAAAGATGCTGAAGATCAGTTGGGTG
CACGAGTGGGTTACATCGAACTGGATCTCAACAGCGGTAAGATCCTTGAGAGTTTTCGCCCCGAAGAACG
TTTTCCAATGATGAGCACTTTTAAAGTTCTGCTATGTGGCGCGGTATTATCCCGTATTGACGCCGGGCAA
GAGCAACTCGGTCGCCGCATACACTATTCTCAGAATGACTTGGTTGAGTACTCACCAGTCACAGAAAAGC
ATCTTACGGATGGCATGACAGTAAGAGAATTATGCAGTGCTGCCATAACCATGAGTGATAACACTGCGGC
CAACTTACTTCTGACAACGATCGGAGGACCGAAGGAGCTAACCGCTTTTTTGCACAACATGGGGGATCAT
GTAACTCGCCTTGATCGTTGGGAACCGGAGCTGAATGAAGCCATACCAAACGACGAGCGTGACACCACGA
TGCCTGTAGCAATGGCAACAACGTTGCGCAAACTATTAACTGGCGAACTACTTACTCTAGCTTCCCGGCA
ACAATTAATAGACTGGATGGAGGCGGATAAAGTTGCAGGACCACTTCTGCGCTCGGCCCTTCCGGCTGGC
TGGTTTATTGCTGATAAATCTGGAGCCGGTGAGCGTGGAAGCCGCGGTATCATTGCAGCACTGGGGCCAG
ATGGTAAGCCCTCCCGTATCGTAGTTATCTACACGACGGGGAGTCAGGCAACTATGGATGAACGAAATAG
ACAGATCGCTGAGATAGGTGCCTCACTGATTAAGCATTGGTAACTGTCAGACCAAGTTTACTCATATATA
CTTTAGATTGATTTAAAACTTCATTTTTAATTTAAAAGGATCTAGGTGAAGATCCTTTTTGATAATCTCA
TGACCAAAATCCCTTAACGTGAGTTTTCGTTCCACTGAGCGTCAGACCCCGTAGAAAAGATCAAAGGATC
TTCTTGAGATCCTTTTTTTCTGCGCGTAATCTGCTGCTTGCAAACAAAAAAACCACCGCTACCAGCGGTG
GTTTGTTTGCCGGATCAAGAGCTACCAACTCTTTTTCCGAAGGTAACTGGCTTCAGCAGAGCGCAGATAC
CAAATACTGTTCTTCTAGTGTAGCCGTAGTTAGGCCACCACTTCAAGAACTCTGTAGCACCGCCTACATA
CCTCGCTCTGCTAATCCTGTTACCAGTGGCTGCTGCCAGTGGCGATAAGTCGTGTCTTACCGGGTTGGAC
TCAAGACGATAGTTACCGGATAAGGCGCAGCGGTCGGGCTGAACGGGGGGTTCGTGCACACAGCCCAGCT
TGGAGCGAACGACCTACACCGAACTGAGATACCTACAGCGTGAGCTATGAGAAAGCGCCACGCTTCCCGA
AGGGAGAAAGGCGGACAGGTATCCGGTAAGCGGCAGGGTCGGAACAGGAGAGCGCACGAGGGAGCTTCCA
GGGGGAAACGCCTGGTATCTTTATAGTCCTGTCGGGTTTCGCCACCTCTGACTTGAGCGTCGATTTTTGT
GATGCTCGTCAGGGGGGCGGAGCCTATGGAAAAACGCCAGCAACGCGGCCTTTTTACGGTTCCTGGCCTT
TTGCTGGCCTTTTGCTCACATGT
